Addgene plasmid #48473: pFUSB4_CGGC
Depositing lab: Stephen Ekker. Depositing organization: Mayo Foundation for Medical Education and Research. Publication: High Efficiency In Vivo Genome Engineering with a Simplified 15-RVD GoldyTALEN Design. Ma AC, Lee HB, Clark KJ, Ekker SC. PLoS One. 2013 May 29;8(5):e65259. doi: 10.1371/journal.pone.0065259. Print 2013. PubMed 23734242.
Backbone
  Vector backbone: pFUS_B4
  Vector type: Mammalian Expression, TALEN
Growth in bacteria
  Bacterial resistance: Spectinomycin, 50 μg/mL
  Growth temperature: 37°C
  Growth strain: Top10
  Copy number: Unknown
Gene/Insert
  Gene/Insert name: RVD sequence: HD NN NN HD
  Species: Synthetic
  Cloning method: Unknown
  Sequencing primers: 5′ ttgatgcctggcagttccct; 3′ cgaaccgaacaggcttatgt
Terms and licenses: Academic/Nonprofit Terms; Industry Terms: Not Available to Industry
Depositor comments: Plasmid was created using Golden Gate cloning.
How to cite: pFUSB4_CGGC was a gift from Stephen Ekker (Addgene plasmid # 48473 ; http://n2t.net/addgene:48473 ; RRID:Addgene_48473)
