[The description below was written by a language model from this plasmid's Addgene catalogue record and pLannotate feature annotations shown in this document.]
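Description:
pFUSB4_CGGC is a small (about 2.9 kb) intermediate array plasmid for Golden Gate assembly of TALENs, built on the pFUS_B4 backbone. It carries a pre-assembled, synthetic block of four TALE repeats with the repeat-variable diresidues HD NN NN HD. Under the standard TALE code these correspond to the DNA bases C, G, G and C, which gives the plasmid its name. The depositor notes that the plasmid was made by Golden Gate cloning. It comes from work describing a simplified 15-RVD GoldyTALEN design for in vivo genome engineering. In that scheme, ready-made multi-repeat modules such as this one can be combined with other array plasmids and moved into a final TALEN scaffold, so arrays need not be built from single repeats each time.

The plasmid is propagated in E. coli from a high-copy ColE1/pUC-type origin and selected with spectinomycin through the aadA (SmR) aminoglycoside adenylyltransferase gene. A fragment of the class 1 integron Pc promoter and a remnant of a gentamicin resistance gene lie upstream of aadA. Short lacZα and lacI fragments are also annotated. The lacZα remnant is consistent with a blue/white screening cassette having been displaced when the repeats were inserted, though the record does not say so. The rrnB T1 and T2 terminators are also present in the backbone.

The automated annotation does not mark the TALE repeats themselves, which presumably lie in the unannotated region near the start of the sequence. The catalogue lists the vector type as mammalian expression/TALEN, but no eukaryotic promoter, nuclease domain or polyadenylation signal is annotated. The plasmid is therefore best regarded as a cloning module rather than an expression construct.
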