Features (pLannotate 1.2.2; 8 found; start..end, strand, type, name):
      3..39      -  CDS            lacZα (fragment): LacZα fragment of β-galactosidase; lacZ fragment
    596..619     +  promoter       Pc promoter (fragment): intI1 (promoter lies within the coding sequence); class 1 integron promoter
    795..851     +  CDS            GmR (fragment): gentamycin acetyltransferase; aacC1; confers resistance to gentamycin
    858..1649    +  CDS            SmR: aminoglycoside adenylyltransferase (Murphy, 1985); aadA; confers resistance to spectinomycin and streptomycin
   1742..2330    +  rep_origin     ori: high-copy-number ColE1/pMB1/pBR322/pUC origin of replication
   2513..2605    +  CDS            lacI (fragment): lac repressor; lacI; The lac repressor binds to the lac operator to inhibit transcription in E. coli. This inhibition can be relieved by adding lactose or isopropyl-β-D-thiogalactopyranoside (IPTG).
   2660..2687    -  terminator     rrnB T2 terminator: transcription terminator T2 from the E. coli rrnB gene
   2819..2862    +  terminator     rrnB T1 terminator: Escherichia coli rrnB; transcription terminator T1 from the E. coli rrnB gene
>Addgene plasmid #48473 | pFUSB4_CGGC | depositor full sequence | sequence record 70173 | Full Sequence
ATGTTTTCCCAGTCACGACGTTGTAAAACGACGGCCAGTCTTAAGCGTCTCATGGCCTGACCCCGGACCA
AGTGGTGGCCTATCGCCAGCCACGATGGCGGCAAGCAAGCGCTCGAAACGGTGCAGCGGCTGTTGCCGGT
GCTGTGCCAGGACCATGGCCTGACCCCGGACCAAGTGGTGGCTATCGCCAGCAACAATGGCGGCAAGCAA
GCGCTCGAAACGGTGCAGCGGCTGTTGCCGGTGCTGTGCCAGGACCATGGCCTGACCCCGGACCAAGTGG
TGGCTATCGCCAGCAACAATGGCGGCAAGCAAGCGCTCGAAACGGTGCAGCGGCTGTTGCCGGTGCTGTG
CCAGGACCATGGCCTGACTCCGGACCAAGTGGTGGCTATCGCCAGCCACGATGGCGGCAAGCAAGCGCTC
GAAACGGTGCAGCGGCTGTTGCCGGTGCTGTGCCAGGACCATGGCCTGACCCCGGACCAAGTGGTGGCTA
TCGAGACGTCTAGACCAGCCAGGACAGAAATGCCTCGACTTCGCTGCTACCCAAGGTTGCCGGGTGACGC
ACACCGTGGAAACGGATGAAGGCACGAACCCAGTGGACATAAGCCTGTTCGGTTCGTAAGCTGTAATGCA
AGTAGCGTATGCGCTCACGCAACTGGTCCAGAACCTTGACCGAACGCAGCGGTGGTAACGGCGCAGTGGC
GGTTTTCATGGCTTGTTATGACTGTTTTTTTGGGGTACAGTCTATGCCTCGGGCATCCAAGCAGCAAGCG
CGTTACGCCGTGGGTCGATGTTTGATGTTATGGAGCAGCAACGATGTTACGCAGCAGGGCAGTCGCCCTA
AAACAAAGTTAAACATTATGAGGGAAGCGGTGATCGCCGAAGTATCGACTCAACTATCAGAGGTAGTTGG
CGTCATCGAGCGCCATCTCGAACCGACGTTGCTGGCCGTACATTTGTACGGCTCCGCAGTGGATGGCGGC
CTGAAGCCACACAGTGATATTGATTTGCTGGTTACGGTGACCGTAAGGCTTGATGAAACAACGCGGCGAG
CTTTGATCAACGACCTTTTGGAAACTTCGGCTTCCCCTGGAGAGAGCGAGATTCTCCGCGCTGTAGAAGT
CACCATTGTTGTGCACGACGACATCATTCCGTGGCGTTATCCAGCTAAGCGCGAACTGCAATTTGGAGAA
TGGCAGCGCAATGACATTCTTGCAGGTATCTTCGAGCCAGCCACGATCGACATTGATCTGGCTATCTTGC
TGACAAAAGCAAGAGAACATAGCGTTGCCTTGGTAGGTCCAGCGGCGGAGGAACTCTTTGATCCGGTTCC
TGAACAGGATCTATTTGAGGCGCTAAATGAAACCTTAACGCTATGGAACTCGCCGCCCGACTGGGCTGGC
GATGAGCGAAATGTAGTGCTTACGTTGTCCCGCATTTGGTACAGCGCAGTAACCGGCAAAATCGCGCCGA
AGGATGTCGCTGCCGACTGGGCAATGGAGCGCCTGCCGGCCCAGTATCAGCCCGTCATACTTGAAGCTAG
ACAGGCTTATCTTGGACAAGAAGAAGATCGCTTGGCCTCGCGCGCAGATCAGTTGGAAGAATTTGTCCAC
TACGTGAAAGGCGAGATCACCAAGGTAGTCGGCAAATAACCCTCGAGCCACCCATGACCAAAATCCCTTA
ACGTGAGTTACGCGTCGTTCCACTGAGCGTCAGACCCCGTAGAAAAGATCAAAGGATCTTCTTGAGATCC
TTTTTTTCTGCGCGTAATCTGCTGCTTGCAAACAAAAAAACCACCGCTACCAGCGGTGGTTTGTTTGCCG
GATCAAGAGCTACCAACTCTTTTTCCGAAGGTAACTGGCTTCAGCAGAGCGCAGATACCAAATACTGTCC
TTCTAGTGTAGCCGTAGTTAGGCCACCACTTCAAGAACTCTGTAGCACCGCCTACATACCTCGCTCTGCT
AATCCTGTTACCAGTGGCTGCTGCCAGTGGCGATAAGTCGTGTCTTACCGGGTTGGACTCAAGACGATAG
TTACCGGATAAGGCGCAGCGGTCGGGCTGAACGGGGGGTTCGTGCACACAGCCCAGCTTGGAGCGAACGA
CCTACACCGAACTGAGATACCTACAGCGTGAGCATTGAGAAAGCGCCACGCTTCCCGAAGGGAGAAAGGC
GGACAGGTATCCGGTAAGCGGCAGGGTCGGAACAGGAGAGCGCACGAGGGAGCTTCCAGGGGGAAACGCC
TGGTATCTTTATAGTCCTGTCGGGTTTCGCCACCTCTGACTTGAGCGTCGATTTTTGTGATGCTCGTCAG
GGGGGCGGAGCCTATGGAAAAACGCCAGCAACGCGGCCTTTTTACGGTTCCTGGCCTTTTGCTGGCCTTT
TGCTCACATGTTCTTTCCTGCGTTATCCCCTGATTCTGTGGATAACCGTATTACCGCCTTTGAGTGAGCT
GATACCGCTCGCCGCAGCCGAACGACCGAGCGCAGCGAGTCAGTGAGCGAGGAAGCGGAAGAGCGCCCAA
TACGCAAACCGCCTCTCCCCGCGCGTTGGCCGATTCATTAATGCAGCTGGCACGACAGGTTTCCCGACTG
GAAAGCGGGCAGTGAGCGCAACGCAATTAATACGCGTACCGCTAGCCAGGAAGAGTTTGTAGAAACGCAA
AAAGGCCATCCGTCAGGATGGCCTTCTGCTTAGTTTGATGCCTGGCAGTTTATGGCGGGCGTCCTGCCCG
CCACCCTCCGGGCCGTTGCTTCACAACGTTCAAATCCGCTCCCGGCGGATTTGTCCTACTCAGGAGAGCG
TTCACCGACAAACAACAGATAAAACGAAAGGCCCAGTCTTCCGACTGAGCCTTTCGTTTTATTTGATGCC
TGGCAGTTCCCTACTCTCGCGTTAACGCTAGCATGG
