>Addgene plasmid #48473 | pFUSB4_CGGC | addgene partial sequence | sequence record 70871 | pCR8_F1 5'-ttgatgcctggcagttccct-3'
TCACGACGTTGTAAAACGACGGCCAGTCTTAAGCGTCTCATGGCCTGACCCCGGACCAAGTGGTGGCTAT
CGCCAGCCACGATGGCGGCAAGCAAGCGCTCGAAACGGTGCAGCGGCTGTTGCCGGTGCTGTGCCAGGAC
CATGGCCTGACCCCGGACCAAGTGGTGGCTATCGCCAGCAACAATGGCGGCAAGCAAGCGCTCGAAACGG
TGCAGCGGCTGTTGCCGGTGCTGTGCCAGGACCATGGCCTGACCCCGGACCAAGTGGTGGCTATCGCCAG
CAACAATGGCGGCAAGCAAGCGCTCGAAACGGTGCAGCGGCTGTTGCCGGTGCTGTGCCAGGACCATGGC
CTGACTCCGGACCAAGTGGTGGCTATCGCCAGCCACGATGGCGGCAAGCAAGCGCTCGAAACGGTGCAGC
GGCTGTTGCCGGTGCTGTGCCAGGACCATGGCCTGACCCCGGACCAAGTGGTGGCTATCGAGACGTCTAG
ACCAGCCAGGACAGAAATGCCTCGACTTCGCTGCTACCCAAGGTTGCCGGGTGACGCACACCGTGGAAAC
GGATGAAGGCACGAACCCAGTGGACATAAGCCTGTTCGGTTCGTAAGCTGTAATGCAAGTAGCGTATGCG
CTCACGCAACTGGTCCAGAACCTTGACCGAACGCAGCGGTGGTAACGGCGCAGTGGCGGTTTTCATGGCT
TGTTATGACTGTTTTTTTGGGGTACAGTCTATGCCTCGGGCATCCAAGCAGCAAGCGCGTTACGCCGTGG
GTCGATGTTTGATGTTATGGAGCAGCAACGATGTTACGCAGCAGGGCAGTCGCCCTAAAACAAAGTTAAA
CATTATGAGGGAAGCGGTGATCGCCGAAGTATCGACTCAACTATCAGAGGTAGTTGGCGTCATCGAGCGC
CATCTCGAACCGACGTTGCTGGCCGTACATTTGTA
